>Addgene plasmid #15569 | GPD 104QDProGFP p416 | addgene partial sequence | sequence record 22134 | 15569 with EGFP-N
CCGGAGAAAGCTCCTCGCCCTTGCTCACCAGGGNATCCCCCGGGCTGCAGTTGTTGCTGTTGCTGCTGTT
GTTGCTGTTGCTGCTGTTGTTGCTGTTGCTGCTGTTGTTGCTGTTGCTGCTGTTGTTGCTGTTGCTGCTG
TTGTTGCTGTTGCTGCTGTTGTTGCTGTTGCTGCTGTTGTTGCTGTTGCTGCTGTTGTTGCTGTTGCTGC
TGTTGTTGCTGTTGCTGCTGTTGTTGCTGTTGCTGCTGTTGTTGCTGTTGCTGCTGTTGTTGCTGTTGCT
GCTGTTGTTGCTGTTGCTGCTGTTGTTGCTGTTGCTGCTGTTGTTGCTGTTGCTGCTGTTGTTGCTGTTG
CTGCTGTTGGAAGCTTTTGAGGGACTCGAAGGCCTTCATCAGCTTTTCCAGGGTCGCCATGGCGGTCGAC
CTCNAGGGGGGGCCCGGTACGATCCACTAGTTCTAGAATCCGTCGAAACTAAGTTCTGGTGTTTTAAAAC
TAAAAAAAAGACTAACTATAAAAGTAGAATTTAAGAAGTTTAAGAAATAGATTTACAGAATTACAATCAA
TACCTACCGTCTTTATATACTTATTAGTCAAGTAGGGGAATAATTTCAGGGAACTGGTNTCAACCTTTTT
TTTCAGCTTTTTCCAAATCAGAGAGAGCAGAAGGTAATAGAAGGTGTAAGAAAATGAGATAGATACATGC
GTGGGTCAATTGCCTTGGCACACCATTAACCCCCCCGAAGTGCAA
