[The description below was written by a language model from this plasmid's Addgene catalogue record.]
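Description:
GPD 104QDProGFP p416 is a yeast expression plasmid built on the p416 GPD backbone (about 5.8 kb without insert). It is selected in Saccharomyces cerevisiae through the URA3 auxotrophic marker and propagated in E. coli under ampicillin selection, where the record lists it as low copy. The p416 series is generally known as a centromeric (CEN/ARS) shuttle vector family maintained at low copy in yeast, and the GPD designation refers to the strong constitutive glyceraldehyde-3-phosphate dehydrogenase promoter. Use of a GPD-promoter sequencing primer agrees with this arrangement. No feature table accompanies the record, so the individual backbone elements and the terminator are not explicitly documented here.

The insert is a fragment of human huntingtin (HTT) carrying an expanded polyglutamine tract of nominally 104 glutamines, from which the proline-rich region that normally follows the polyQ stretch has been deleted. GFP is fused to the C terminus of the insert, so the localisation and aggregation state of the protein can be followed by fluorescence in living cells. The exact boundaries of the HTT fragment are not stated.

The plasmid comes from a study of how sequences flanking the polyglutamine tract alter polyQ toxicity in yeast, and it serves as the proline-deleted variant for comparison with related constructs. The depositor notes that the repetitive glutamine-coding stretch tends to shorten over time through polymerase slippage during replication. Such shortening is not expected to matter much until the tract falls into the 80s, so the repeat length in a given preparation may differ from the nominal 104.
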