Addgene plasmid #15569: GPD 104QDProGFP p416
Depositing lab: Susan Lindquist. Depositing organization: Whitehead Institute for Biomedical Research. Publication: Flanking sequences profoundly alter polyglutamine toxicity in yeast. Duennwald ML, Jagadish S, Muchowski PJ, Lindquist S. Proc Natl Acad Sci U S A. 2006 Jul 18. 103(29):11045-50. 10.1073/pnas.0604547103 PubMed 16832050.
Backbone
  Vector backbone: p416 GPD
  Backbone size w/o insert (bp): 5800
  Vector type: Yeast Expression
  Selectable markers: URA3
Growth in bacteria
  Bacterial resistance: Ampicillin, 100 μg/mL
  Growth temperature: 37°C
  Growth strain: DH5alpha
  Copy number: Low Copy
Gene/Insert
  Gene/Insert name: htt 104Q Delta Pro (alt name: htt 104Q)
  Species: H. sapiens (human)
  Mutation: Proline-rich region removed
  GenBank ID: NM_002111
  Entrez Gene: HTT (a.k.a. HD, IT15, LOMARS)
  Tag / fusion protein: GFP (C terminal on insert)
  Cloning method: Restriction Enzyme
  Sequencing primers: 5′ GPDpro-F; 3′ EGFP-N
Terms and licenses: Academic/Nonprofit Terms; Industry Terms: Not Available to Industry
Depositor comments: Figure 2, III in article. Lindquist lab number: 7537 Due to slippage when polymerases go through them, the Q stretches often get shorter over time due to mistakes while they are replicated in the cells. The shortening should not have much of an effect until the Q stretches get into the 80s.
How to cite: GPD 104QDProGFP p416 was a gift from Susan Lindquist (Addgene plasmid # 15569 ; http://n2t.net/addgene:15569 ; RRID:Addgene_15569)
